Addgene plasmid #161471: pDONR221-SVOP_STOP
Purpose: Gateway entry clone with codon-optimized ORF sequence for subcloning into custom expression vectors. Contains a STOP codon at the end of the codon-optimized ORF sequence.
Depositing lab: RESOLUTE Consortium & Giulio Superti-Furga. Depositing organization: CeMM Research Center for Molecular Medicine. Publication: The RESOLUTE consortium: unlocking SLC transporters for drug discovery. Superti-Furga G, Lackner D, Wiedmer T, Ingles-Prieto A, Barbosa B, Girardi E, Goldmann U, Gurtl B, Klavins K, Klimek C, Lindinger S, Lineiro-Retes E, Muller AC, Onstein S, Redinger G, Reil D, Sedlyarov V, Wolf G, Crawford M, Everley R, ... Steppan CM. Nat Rev Drug Discov. 2020 Jul;19(7):429-430. doi: 10.1038/d41573-020-00056-6. PubMed 32265506.
Backbone
  Vector backbone: pDONR221
  Backbone manufacturer: ThermoFisher Scientific
  Backbone size w/o insert (bp): 2550
  Vector type: Mammalian Expression
Growth in bacteria
  Bacterial resistance: Kanamycin, 50 μg/mL
  Growth temperature: 37°C
  Growth strain: NEB Stable
  Copy number: High Copy
Gene/Insert
  Gene/Insert name: SVOP (alt name: DKFZp761H039)
  Species: H. sapiens (human)
  Insert size (bp): 1647
  Entrez Gene: SVOP (a.k.a. DKFZp761H039)
  Cloning method: Gateway Cloning
  Sequencing primers: 5′ M13-fwd; 3′ M13-rev
Terms and licenses: Academic/Nonprofit Terms; Industry Terms
Depositor comments: This plasmid contains a STOP codon at the end of the codon-optimized ORF. For the version of this plasmid that does not contain a STOP codon, please see Addgene plasmid 132305 For more information on the full Resolute plasmid collection, please see www.addgene.org/depositor-collections/re-solute/. Please provide your feedback on this plasmid to the RESOLUTE consortium by filling out their RESOLUTE repository feedback form: https://forms.office.com/Pages/ResponsePage.aspx?id=0e05yklzmkS7rjFGQL4N7z4feCLQvEJAmVcOCM_u885UN1JJRko0Ukg4TVQwNTZLOUxPQVJWT1NHUCQlQCN0PWcu
How to cite: pDONR221-SVOP_STOP was a gift from RESOLUTE Consortium & Giulio Superti-Furga (Addgene plasmid # 161471 ; http://n2t.net/addgene:161471 ; RRID:Addgene_161471)
