[The description below was written by a language model from this plasmid's Addgene catalogue record and pLannotate feature annotations shown in this document.]
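Description:
pDONR221-SVOP_STOP is a Gateway entry clone built on the pDONR221 backbone, carrying a codon-optimized open reading frame for human SVOP as part of a large collection of solute carrier (SLC) transporter reagents. The sequenced plasmid is about 4.2 kb. It is maintained in E. coli through a high-copy ColE1/pUC-type origin and selected with kanamycin via an aminoglycoside phosphotransferase (KanR) gene. Although the catalogue lists the vector type as mammalian expression, the feature table shows no eukaryotic promoter or polyadenylation signal. The plasmid is therefore a shuttle for the ORF rather than an expression vector in its own right.

The SVOP coding sequence (insert size recorded as 1,647 bp) sits between attL1 and attL2 sites. These sites are the substrates for an LR Clonase reaction, which transfers the ORF directionally into any attR-containing destination vector chosen by the user. The ORF ends in a STOP codon, so this version suits expression of the untagged, native C-terminus protein or N-terminally tagged fusions supplied by the destination vector. A companion clone without the stop codon exists for C-terminal fusions.

Upstream of the cassette, rrnB T1 and T2 terminators insulate the insert from read-through transcription in bacteria. A T7 promoter lies just beyond attL2, on the opposite strand and pointing back toward the insert. Short lacI and lacZα fragments are annotated in the backbone. M13 forward and reverse primer sites flank the cassette for sequence verification.
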