Features (pLannotate 1.2.2; 10 found; start..end, strand, type, name):
    121..213     +  CDS            lacI (fragment): lac repressor; lacI; The lac repressor binds to the lac operator to inhibit transcription in E. coli. This inhibition can be relieved by adding lactose or isopropyl-β-D-thiogalactopyranoside (IPTG).
    268..295     -  terminator     rrnB T2 terminator: transcription terminator T2 from the E. coli rrnB gene
    427..470     +  terminator     rrnB T1 terminator: Escherichia coli rrnB; transcription terminator T1 from the E. coli rrnB gene
    517..553     -  CDS            lacZα (fragment): LacZα fragment of β-galactosidase; lacZ fragment
    569..668     +  protein_bind   attL1: mutant version of attL; recombination site for the Gateway® LR reaction LR Clonase™
    674..2317    +  CDS            SVOP: SVOP_HUMAN - Experimental evidence at protein level: Swiss-Prot protein existence level 1. From Homo sapiens (Human).
   2322..2421    -  protein_bind   attL2: mutant version of attL; recombination site for the Gateway® LR reaction LR Clonase™
   2439..2457    -  promoter       T7 promoter: promoter for bacteriophage T7 RNA polymerase
   2591..3400    +  CDS            KanR: aminoglycoside phosphotransferase; aph(3')-Ia; confers resistance to kanamycin in bacteria or G418 (Geneticin®) in eukaryotes
   3547..4135    +  rep_origin     ori: high-copy-number ColE1/pMB1/pBR322/pUC origin of replication
>Addgene plasmid #161471 | pDONR221-SVOP_STOP | addgene full sequence | sequence record 388614 | Addgene NGS Result
CTTTCCTGCGTTATCCCCTGATTCTGTGGATAACCGTATTACCGCCTTTGAGTGAGCTGATACCGCTCGC
CGCAGCCGAACGACCGAGCGCAGCGAGTCAGTGAGCGAGGAAGCGGAAGAGCGCCCAATACGCAAACCGC
CTCTCCCCGCGCGTTGGCCGATTCATTAATGCAGCTGGCACGACAGGTTTCCCGACTGGAAAGCGGGCAG
TGAGCGCAACGCAATTAATACGCGTACCGCTAGCCAGGAAGAGTTTGTAGAAACGCAAAAAGGCCATCCG
TCAGGATGGCCTTCTGCTTAGTTTGATGCCTGGCAGTTTATGGCGGGCGTCCTGCCCGCCACCCTCCGGG
CCGTTGCTTCACAACGTTCAAATCCGCTCCCGGCGGATTTGTCCTACTCAGGAGAGCGTTCACCGACAAA
CAACAGATAAAACGAAAGGCCCAGTCTTCCGACTGAGCCTTTCGTTTTATTTGATGCCTGGCAGTTCCCT
ACTCTCGCGTTAACGCTAGCATGGATGTTTTCCCAGTCACGACGTTGTAAAACGACGGCCAGTCTTAAGC
TCGGGCCCCAAATAATGATTTTATTTTGACTGATAGTGACCTGTTCGTTGCAACACATTGATGAGCAATG
CTTTTTTATAATGCCAACTTTGTACAAAAAAGCAGGCTCCACCATGGAGGAGGACCTGTTCCAGCTGCGC
CAGCTGCCCGTGGTGAAGTTTCGGAGAACCGGAGAGAGCGCCCGGTCCGAGGACGATACAGCAAGCGGAG
AGCACGAGGTGCAGATCGAGGGAGTGCACGTGGGACTGGAGGCAGTGGAGCTGGACGATGGAGCAGCCGT
GCCTAAGGAGTTCGCCAACCCAACCGACGATACCTTCATGGTGGAGGACGCAGTGGAGGCAATCGGATTC
GGCAAGTTTCAGTGGAAGCTGTCTGTGCTGACCGGACTGGCATGGATGGCAGATGCAATGGAGATGATGA
TCCTGAGCATCCTGGCCCCCCAGCTGCACTGTGAGTGGAGACTGCCTAGCTGGCAGGTGGCCCTGCTGAC
CTCCGTGGTGTTCGTGGGCATGATGAGCTCCTCTACACTGTGGGGCAATATCAGCGACCAGTACGGCAGG
AAGACCGGCCTGAAGATCTCCGTGCTGTGGACACTGTACTATGGCATCCTGAGCGCCTTTGCCCCAGTGT
ACTCCTGGATCCTGGTGCTGAGGGGACTGGTGGGATTCGGAATCGGAGGAGTGCCACAGTCCGTGACCCT
GTATGCCGAGTTTCTGCCCATGAAGGCCCGGGCCAAGTGTATCCTGCTGATCGAGGTGTTTTGGGCCATC
GGCACAGTGTTCGAGGTGGTGCTGGCCGTGTTTGTGATGCCCTCTCTGGGCTGGAGATGGCTGCTGATCC
TGAGCGCCGTGCCTCTGCTGCTGTTCGCCGTGCTGTGCTTTTGGCTGCCAGAGTCTGCCAGATATGATGT
GCTGAGCGGCAACCAGGAGAAGGCCATCGCCACCCTGAAGAGGATCGCCACAGAGAATGGCGCCCCCATG
CCTCTGGGCAAGCTGATCATCAGCCGGCAGGAGGACAGAGGCAAGATGAGGGATCTGTTCACCCCTCACT
TTCGCTGGACCACACTGCTGCTGTGGTTCATCTGGTTTTCCAACGCCTTCTCTTACTATGGCCTGGTGCT
GCTGACCACAGAGCTGTTTCAGGCAGGCGACGTGTGCGGAATCAGCTCCCGGAAGAAGGCAGTGGAGGCA
AAGTGCTCCCTGGCCTGTGAGTACCTGTCTGAGGAGGACTATATGGATCTGCTGTGGACCACACTGTCCG
AGTTCCCAGGCGTGCTGGTGACCCTGTGGATCATCGATAGGCTGGGCCGCAAGAAGACAATGGCCCTGTG
CTTCGTGATCTTCTCTTTTTGTAGCCTGCTGCTGTTTATCTGCGTGGGCCGCAATGTGCTGACCCTGCTG
CTGTTCATCGCCCGGGCCTTTATCTCCGGCGGCTTCCAGGCCGCCTACGTGTATACACCAGAGGTGTACC
CAACCGCAACAAGAGCCCTGGGACTGGGCACCTGTTCTGGAATGGCAAGGGTGGGCGCCCTGATCACACC
CTTCATCGCCCAGGTCATGCTGGAGTCTAGCGTGTACCTGACCCTGGCCGTGTATTCCGGATGCTGTCTG
CTGGCCGCCCTGGCATCTTGCTTTCTGCCTATCGAGACAAAGGGAAGGGGACTGCAGGAGTCCTCTCACA
GGGAGTGGGGACAGGAGATGGTGGGAAGAGGAATGCACGGAGCAGGAGTGACCAGGAGCAACTCCGGCTC
TCAGGAGTAAGACCCAGCTTTCTTGTACAAAGTTGGCATTATAAGAAAGCATTGCTTATCAATTTGTTGC
AACGAACAGGTCACTATCAGTCAAAATAAAATCATTATTTGCCATCCAGCTGATATCCCCTATAGTGAGT
CGTATTACATGGTCATAGCTGTTTCCTGGCAGCTCTGGCCCGTGTCTCAAAATCTCTGATGTTACATTGC
ACAAGATAAAAATATATCATCATGAACAATAAAACTGTCTGCTTACATAAACAGTAATACAAGGGGTGTT
ATGAGCCATATTCAACGGGAAACGTCGAGGCCGCGATTAAATTCCAACATGGATGCTGATTTATATGGGT
ATAAATGGGCTCGCGATAATGTCGGGCAATCAGGTGCGACAATCTATCGCTTGTATGGGAAGCCCGATGC
GCCAGAGTTGTTTCTGAAACATGGCAAAGGTAGCGTTGCCAATGATGTTACAGATGAGATGGTCAGACTA
AACTGGCTGACGGAATTTATGCCTCTTCCGACCATCAAGCATTTTATCCGTACTCCTGATGATGCATGGT
TACTCACCACTGCGATCCCCGGAAAAACAGCATTCCAGGTATTAGAAGAATATCCTGATTCAGGTGAAAA
TATTGTTGATGCGCTGGCAGTGTTCCTGCGCCGGTTGCATTCGATTCCTGTTTGTAATTGTCCTTTTAAC
AGCGATCGCGTATTTCGTCTCGCTCAGGCGCAATCACGAATGAATAACGGTTTGGTTGATGCGAGTGATT
TTGATGACGAGCGTAATGGCTGGCCTGTTGAACAAGTCTGGAAAGAAATGCATAAACTTTTGCCATTCTC
ACCGGATTCAGTCGTCACTCATGGTGATTTCTCACTTGATAACCTTATTTTTGACGAGGGGAAATTAATA
GGTTGTATTGATGTTGGACGAGTCGGAATCGCAGACCGATACCAGGATCTTGCCATCCTATGGAACTGCC
TCGGTGAGTTTTCTCCTTCATTACAGAAACGGCTTTTTCAAAAATATGGTATTGATAATCCTGATATGAA
TAAATTGCAGTTTCATTTGATGCTCGATGAGTTTTTCTAATCAGAATTGGTTAATTGGTTGTAACACTGG
CAGAGCATTACGCTGACTTGACGGGACGGCGCAAGCTCATGACCAAAATCCCTTAACGTGAGTTACGCGT
CGTTCCACTGAGCGTCAGACCCCGTAGAAAAGATCAAAGGATCTTCTTGAGATCCTTTTTTTCTGCGCGT
AATCTGCTGCTTGCAAACAAAAAAACCACCGCTACCAGCGGTGGTTTGTTTGCCGGATCAAGAGCTACCA
ACTCTTTTTCCGAAGGTAACTGGCTTCAGCAGAGCGCAGATACCAAATACTGTTCTTCTAGTGTAGCCGT
AGTTAGGCCACCACTTCAAGAACTCTGTAGCACCGCCTACATACCTCGCTCTGCTAATCCTGTTACCAGT
GGCTGCTGCCAGTGGCGATAAGTCGTGTCTTACCGGGTTGGACTCAAGACGATAGTTACCGGATAAGGCG
CAGCGGTCGGGCTGAACGGGGGGTTCGTGCACACAGCCCAGCTTGGAGCGAACGACCTACACCGAACTGA
GATACCTACAGCGTGAGCTATGAGAAAGCGCCACGCTTCCCGAAGGGAGAAAGGCGGACAGGTATCCGGT
AAGCGGCAGGGTCGGAACAGGAGAGCGCACGAGGGAGCTTCCAGGGGGAAACGCCTGGTATCTTTATAGT
CCTGTCGGGTTTCGCCACCTCTGACTTGAGCGTCGATTTTTGTGATGCTCGTCAGGGGGGCGGAGCCTAT
GGAAAAACGCCAGCAACGCGGCCTTTTTACGGTTCCTGGCCTTTTGCTGGCCTTTTGCTCACATGTT
