>Addgene plasmid #161471 | pDONR221-SVOP_STOP | depositor partial sequence | sequence record 312877 | Codon-optimized ORF of SVOP
ATGGAGGAGGACCTGTTCCAGCTGCGCCAGCTGCCCGTGGTGAAGTTTCGGAGAACCGGAGAGAGCGCCC
GGTCCGAGGACGATACAGCAAGCGGAGAGCACGAGGTGCAGATCGAGGGAGTGCACGTGGGACTGGAGGC
AGTGGAGCTGGACGATGGAGCAGCCGTGCCTAAGGAGTTCGCCAACCCAACCGACGATACCTTCATGGTG
GAGGACGCAGTGGAGGCAATCGGATTCGGCAAGTTTCAGTGGAAGCTGTCTGTGCTGACCGGACTGGCAT
GGATGGCAGATGCAATGGAGATGATGATCCTGAGCATCCTGGCCCCCCAGCTGCACTGTGAGTGGAGACT
GCCTAGCTGGCAGGTGGCCCTGCTGACCTCCGTGGTGTTCGTGGGCATGATGAGCTCCTCTACACTGTGG
GGCAATATCAGCGACCAGTACGGCAGGAAGACCGGCCTGAAGATCTCCGTGCTGTGGACACTGTACTATG
GCATCCTGAGCGCCTTTGCCCCAGTGTACTCCTGGATCCTGGTGCTGAGGGGACTGGTGGGATTCGGAAT
CGGAGGAGTGCCACAGTCCGTGACCCTGTATGCCGAGTTTCTGCCCATGAAGGCCCGGGCCAAGTGTATC
CTGCTGATCGAGGTGTTTTGGGCCATCGGCACAGTGTTCGAGGTGGTGCTGGCCGTGTTTGTGATGCCCT
CTCTGGGCTGGAGATGGCTGCTGATCCTGAGCGCCGTGCCTCTGCTGCTGTTCGCCGTGCTGTGCTTTTG
GCTGCCAGAGTCTGCCAGATATGATGTGCTGAGCGGCAACCAGGAGAAGGCCATCGCCACCCTGAAGAGG
ATCGCCACAGAGAATGGCGCCCCCATGCCTCTGGGCAAGCTGATCATCAGCCGGCAGGAGGACAGAGGCA
AGATGAGGGATCTGTTCACCCCTCACTTTCGCTGGACCACACTGCTGCTGTGGTTCATCTGGTTTTCCAA
CGCCTTCTCTTACTATGGCCTGGTGCTGCTGACCACAGAGCTGTTTCAGGCAGGCGACGTGTGCGGAATC
AGCTCCCGGAAGAAGGCAGTGGAGGCAAAGTGCTCCCTGGCCTGTGAGTACCTGTCTGAGGAGGACTATA
TGGATCTGCTGTGGACCACACTGTCCGAGTTCCCAGGCGTGCTGGTGACCCTGTGGATCATCGATAGGCT
GGGCCGCAAGAAGACAATGGCCCTGTGCTTCGTGATCTTCTCTTTTTGTAGCCTGCTGCTGTTTATCTGC
GTGGGCCGCAATGTGCTGACCCTGCTGCTGTTCATCGCCCGGGCCTTTATCTCCGGCGGCTTCCAGGCCG
CCTACGTGTATACACCAGAGGTGTACCCAACCGCAACAAGAGCCCTGGGACTGGGCACCTGTTCTGGAAT
GGCAAGGGTGGGCGCCCTGATCACACCCTTCATCGCCCAGGTCATGCTGGAGTCTAGCGTGTACCTGACC
CTGGCCGTGTATTCCGGATGCTGTCTGCTGGCCGCCCTGGCATCTTGCTTTCTGCCTATCGAGACAAAGG
GAAGGGGACTGCAGGAGTCCTCTCACAGGGAGTGGGGACAGGAGATGGTGGGAAGAGGAATGCACGGAGC
AGGAGTGACCAGGAGCAACTCCGGCTCTCAGGAGTAA
